>Addgene plasmid #226506 | 3xFLAG-DGKδ2 | addgene full sequence | sequence record 457151 | Addgene NGS Result
ACTAAACCCCGCCCAGGTCTTCGACCTCATGAACGGAGGCCCACACCTCGGCTTACGGTTATTCCAGAAG
TTTGACACATTCCGGATTCTGGTTTGTGGCGGGGATGGAAGTGTTGGCTGGGTCCTCTCCGAAATCGACA
GCCTCAACCTTCATAAACAGTGTCAGCTGGGAGTGCTGCCGCTCGGCACAGGGAACGACTTGGCCCGAGT
ACTGGGCTGGGGCTCAGCCTGCGATGACGACACCCAGCTCCCCCAGATCTTGGAGAAGTTGGAGAGAGCC
AGCACCAAGATGCTGGACAGGTGGAGCGTCATGGCATACGAGGCCAAGCTCCCCCGGCAGGCCTCCTCCT
CTACCGTCACCGAAGACTTCAGCGAGGATTCCGAGGTACAGCAGATTCTCTTCTATGAAGACTCGGTTGC
AGCCCACCTTTCTAAAATCCTCACCTCGGACCAGCACTCGGTGGTCATCTCCTCGGCCAAAGTGCTCTGT
GAGACGGTGAAGGACTTCGTGGCACGGGTGGGGAAGGCCTATGAGAAGACGACCGAGAGCTCGGAGGAGT
CAGAGGTCATGGCCAAGAAGTGCTCTGTCCTGAAAGAGAAGCTGGATTCCCTTCTCAAGACCTTGGACGA
TGAGTCCCAGGCCTCGTCCTCTCTGCCCAACCCGCCCCCCACCATTGCCGAGGAGGCTGAAGATGGAGAT
GGGTCGGGCAGCATCTGCGGTTCCACCGGAGACCGCTTGGTGGCATCAGCTTGCCCGGCCCGGCCGCAGA
TATTCCGGCCTCGAGAACAGCTCATGCTGAGAGCCAACAGCCTGAAGAAAGCAATTCGTCAGATCATAGA
ACACACAGAAAAAGCTGTCGATGAGCAGAATGCCCAGACCCAGGAGCAGGAGGGCTTCGTCCTGGGCCTC
TCTGAGTCAGAGGAGAAGATGGACCACAGAGTGTGCCCACCACTGTCCCACAGCGAGAGCTTCGGGGTCC
CCAAGGGGAGGAGCCAGCGCAAAGTGTCGAAATCTCCGTGTGAAAAGCTGATCAGCAAAGGGAGTCTGTC
CCTAGGCAGTTCTGCTTCCCTTCCGCCCCAGCCGGGAAGCCGGGACGGCCTGCCTGCGCTCAACACCAAG
ATCCTGTACCCAAATGTCCGGGCTGGAATGTCTGGTTCCTTACCCGGTGGCTCAGTCATCAGTCGCCTGT
TAATTAATGCTGATCCCTTCAACTCTGAACCAGAAACCCTAGAGTATTACACGGAGAAATGTGTCATGAA
CAACTATTTTGGCATTGGCCTGGATGCGAAGATATCCCTGGACTTTAACAACAAGCGCGATGAGCACCCA
GAGAAGTGCAGGAGCCGAACCAAGAACATGATGTGGTATGGAGTTCTTGGAACCAAAGAGTTGCTGCACA
GAACCTACAAGAACCTGGAGCAAAAGGTCTTGCTGGAGTGTGACGGGCGACCCATCCCACTCCCCAGTCT
TCAGGGAATTGCTGTCCTTAACATTCCCAGCTATGCCGGAGGAACCAACTTCTGGGGGGGTACCAAGGAA
GATGATACTTTCGCAGCTCCATCATTCGATGACAAGATTCTGGAGGTGGTCGCCGTGTTCGGCAGCATGC
AGATGGCCGTCTCTCGAGTCATCAGGCTACAGCATCATCGGATCGCCCAGTGTCGCACGGTGAAGATCTC
CATCCTTGGGGATGAGGGCGTGCCTGTGCAGGTGGACGGAGAGGCCTGGGTCCAGCCGCCAGGGTACATT
CGGATTGTCCACAAGAACCGGGCACAGACACTGACCAGAGACAGGGCATTTGAGAGCACCCTGAAGTCCT
GGGAAGACAAGCAGAAGTGCGAGCTGCCCCGCCCTCCATCCTGTTCCCTGCACCCGGAGATGCTGTCCGA
GGAGGAGGCCACCCAGATGGACCAGTTTGGGCAGGCAGCAGGGGTCCTCATTCACAGTATCCGAGAAATA
GCTCAGTCTCACCGGGACATGGAGCAGGAACTGGCCCACGCCGTCAATGCCAGCTCCAAGTCCATGGACC
GTGTGTATGGCAAGCCCAGAACCACAGAGGGGCTCAACTGCAGCTTCGTCCTGGAAATGGTGAATAACTT
CAGAGCTCTGCGCAGTGAGACGGAGCTGCTGCTGTCTGGGAAGATGGCCCTGCAGCTGGATCCGCCTCAG
AAGGAGCAGCTGGGGAGTGCTCTTGCCGAGATGGACCGACAGCTCAGGAGGCTGGCAGACACCCCGTGGC
TCTGCCAGTCCGCAGAGCCCGGCGACGAAGAGAGTGTGATGCTGGATCTTGCCAAGCGCAGTCGCAGTGG
TAAATTCCGCCTCGTGACCAAGTTTAAAAAGGAGAAAAACAACAAGAACAAAGAAGCTCACAGTAGCCTG
GGAGCCCCGGTTCACCTCTGGGGGACAGAGGAGGTTGCTGCCTGGCTGGAGCACCTCAGTCTCTGTGAGT
ATAAGGACATCTTCACACGGCACGACATCCGGGGCTCTGAGCTCCTGCACCTGGAGCGGAGGGACCTCAA
GGACCTGGGCGTGACCAAGGTGGGCCACATGAAGAGGATCCTGTGTGGCATCAAGGAGCTGAGCCGCAGC
GCCCCCGCCGTCGAGGCCTAGAATTCATCGATAGATCTGATATCGGTACCAGTCGACTCTAGAGGATCCC
GGGTGGCATCCCTGTGACCCCTCCCCAGTGCCTCTCCTGGCCCTGGAAGTTGCCACTCCAGTGCCCACCA
GCCTTGTCCTAATAAAATTAAGTTGCATCATTTTGTCTGACTAGGTGTCCTTCTATAATATTATGGGGTG
GAGGGGGGTGGTATGGAGCAAGGGGCAAGTTGGGAAGACAACCTGTAGGGCCTGCGGGGTCTATTGGGAA
CCAAGCTGGAGTGCAGTGGCACAATCTTGGCTCACTGCAATCTCCGCCTCCTGGGTTCAAGCGATTCTCC
TGCCTCAGCCTCCCGAGTTGTTGGGATTCCAGGCATGCATGACCAGGCTCAGCTAATTTTTGTTTTTTTG
GTAGAGACGGGGTTTCACCATATTGGCCAGGCTGGTCTCCAACTCCTAATCTCAGGTGATCTACCCACCT
TGGCCTCCCAAATTGCTGGGATTACAGGCGTGAACCACTGCTCCCTTCCCTGTCCTTCTGATTTTAAAAT
AACTATACCAGCAGGAGGACGTCCAGACACAGCATAGGCTACCTGGCCATGCCCAACCGGTGGGACATTT
GAGTTGCTTGCTTGGCACTGTCCTCTCATGCGTTGGGTCCACTCAGTAGATGCCTGTTGAATTGGGTACG
CGGCCAGCTTGGCTGTGGAATGTGTGTCAGTTAGGGTGTGGAAAGTCCCCAGGCTCCCCAGCAGGCAGAA
GTATGCAAAGCATGCATCTCAATTAGTCAGCAACCAGGTGTGGAAAGTCCCCAGGCTCCCCAGCAGGCAG
AAGTATGCAAAGCATGCATCTCAATTAGTCAGCAACCATAGTCCCGCCCCTAACTCCGCCCATCCCGCCC
CTAACTCCGCCCAGTTCCGCCCATTCTCCGCCCCATGGCTGACTAATTTTTTTTATTTATGCAGAGGCCG
AGGCCGCCTCGGCCTCTGAGCTATTCCAGAAGTAGTGAGGAGGCTTTTTTGGAGGCCTAGGCTTTTGCAA
AAAGCTCCTCGAGGAACTGAAAAACCAGAAAGTTAATTCCCTATAGTGAGTCGTATTAAATTCGTAATCA
TGTCATAGCTGTTTCCTGTGTGAAATTGTTATCCGCTCACAATTCCACACAACATACGAGCCGGAAGCAT
AAAGTGTAAAGCCTGGGGTGCCTAATGAGTGAGCTAACTCACATTAATTGCGTTGCGCTCACTGCCCGCT
TTCCAGTCGGGAAACCTGTCGTGCCAGCTGCATTAATGAATCGGCCAACGCGCGGGGAGAGGCGGTTTGC
GTATTGGGCGCTCTTCCGCTTCCTCGCTCACTGACTCGCTGCGCTCGGTCGTTCGGCTGCGGCGAGCGGT
ATCAGCTCACTCAAAGGCGGTAATACGGTTATCCACAGAATCAGGGGATAACGCAGGAAAGAACATGTGA
GCAAAAGGCCAGCAAAAGGCCAGGAACCGTAAAAAGGCCGCGTTGCTGGCGTTTTTCCATAGGCTCCGCC
CCCCTGACGAGCATCACAAAAATCGACGCTCAAGTCAGAGGTGGCGAAACCCGACAGGACTATAAAGATA
CCAGGCGTTTCCCCCTGGAAGCTCCCTCGTGCGCTCTCCTGTTCCGACCCTGCCGCTTACCGGATACCTG
TCCGCCTTTCTCCCTTCGGGAAGCGTGGCGCTTTCTCATAGCTCACGCTGTAGGTATCTCAGTTCGGTGT
AGGTCGTTCGCTCCAAGCTGGGCTGTGTGCACGAACCCCCCGTTCAGCCCGACCGCTGCGCCTTATCCGG
TAACTATCGTCTTGAGTCCAACCCGGTAAGACACGACTTATCGCCACTGGCAGCAGCCACTGGTAACAGG
ATTAGCAGAGCGAGGTATGTAGGCGGTGCTACAGAGTTCTTGAAGTGGTGGCCTAACTACGGCTACACTA
GAAGAACAGTATTTGGTATCTGCGCTCTGCTGAAGCCAGTTACCTTCGGAAAAAGAGTTGGTAGCTCTTG
ATCCGGCAAACAAACCACCGCTGGTAGCGGTGGTTTTTTTGTTTGCAAGCAGCAGATTACGCGCAGAAAA
AAAGGATCTCAAGAAGATCCTTTGATCTTTTCTACGGGGTCTGACGCTCAGTGGAACGAAAACTCACGTT
AAGGGATTTTGGTCATGAGATTATCAAAAAGGATCTTCACCTAGATCCTTTTAAATTAAAAATGAAGTTT
TAAATCAATCTAAAGTATATATGAGTAAACTTGGTCTGACAGTTACCAATGCTTAATCAGTGAGGCACCT
ATCTCAGCGATCTGTCTATTTCGTTCATCCATAGTTGCCTGACTCCCCGTCGTGTAGATAACTACGATAC
GGGAGGGCTTACCATCTGGCCCCAGTGCTGCAATGATACCGCGAGACCCACGCTCACCGGCTCCAGATTT
ATCAGCAATAAACCAGCCAGCCGGAAGGGCCGAGCGCAGAAGTGGTCCTGCAACTTTATCCGCCTCCATC
CAGTCTATTAATTGTTGCCGGGAAGCTAGAGTAAGTAGTTCGCCAGTTAATAGTTTGCGCAACGTTGTTG
CCATTGCTACAGGCATCGTGGTGTCACGCTCGTCGTTTGGTATGGCTTCATTCAGCTCCGGTTCCCAACG
ATCAAGGCGAGTTACATGATCCCCCATGTTGTGCAAAAAAGCGGTTAGCTCCTTCGGTCCTCCGATCGTT
GTCAGAAGTAAGTTGGCCGCAGTGTTATCACTCATGGTTATGGCAGCACTGCATAATTCTCTTACTGTCA
TGCCATCCGTAAGATGCTTTTCTGTGACTGGTGAGTACTCAACCAAGTCATTCTGAGAATAGTGTATGCG
GCGACCGAGTTGCTCTTGCCCGGCGTCAATACGGGATAATACCGCGCCACATAGCAGAACTTTAAAAGTG
CTCATCATTGGAAAACGTTCTTCGGGGCGAAAACTCTCAAGGATCTTACCGCTGTTGAGATCCAGTTCGA
TGTAACCCACTCGTGCACCCAACTGATCTTCAGCATCTTTTACTTTCACCAGCGTTTCTGGGTGAGCAAA
AACAGGAAGGCAAAATGCCGCAAAAAAGGGAATAAGGGCGACACGGAAATGTTGAATACTCATACTCTTC
CTTTTTCAATATTATTGAAGCATTTATCAGGGTTATTGTCTCATGAGCGGATACATATTTGAATGTATTT
AGAAAAATAAACAAATAGGGGTTCCGCGCACATTTCCCCGAAAAGTGCCACCTG
[124 nt withheld, positions 5865-5988]
C
[91 nt withheld, positions 5990-6080]
A
[49 nt withheld, positions 6082-6130]
CCTTTGACGTTGGAGTCCACGTTCTTT
[37 nt withheld, positions 6158-6194]
ACCCTATCTCGGTCTATTCTTTTGATTTATAAGGGATTTTGCCGATTTCGGCCTATTGGTTAAAAAATGA
GCTGATTTAACAAAAATTTAACGCGAATTTTAACAAAATATTAACGCTTACAATTTCCATTCGCCATTCA
GGCTGCGCAACTGTTGGGAAGGGCGATCGGTGCGGGCCTCTTCGCTATTACGCCAGCTGGCGAAAGGGGG
ATGTGCTGCAAGGCGATTAAGTTGGGTAACGCCAGGGTTTTCCCAGTCACGACGTTGTAAAACGACGGCC
AGTGCCAAGCTGATCTATACATTGAATCAATATTGGCAATTAGCCATATTAGTCATTGGTTATATAGCAT
AAATCAATATTGGCTATTGGCCATTGCATACGTTGTATCTATATCATAATATGTACATTTATATTGGCTC
ATGTCCAATATGACCGCCATGTTGACATTGATTATTGACTAGTTATTAATAGTAATCAATTACGGGGTCA
TTAGTTCATAGCCCATATATGGAGTTCCGCGTTACATAACTTACGGTAAATGGCCCGCCTGGCTGACCGC
CCAACGACCCCCGCCCATTGACGTCAATAATGACGTATGTTCCCATAGTAACGCCAATAGGGACTTTCCA
TTGACGTCAATGGGTGGAGTATTTACGGTAAACTGCCCACTTGGCAGTACATCAAGTGTATCATATGCCA
AGTCCGCCCCCTATTGACGTCAATGACGGTAAATGGCCCGCCTGGCATTATGCCCAGTACATGACCTTAC
GGGACTTTCCTACTTGGCAGTACATCTACGTATTAGTCATCGCTATTACCATGGTGATGCGGTTTTGGCA
GTACACCAATGGGCGTGGATAGCGGTTTGACTCACGGGGATTTCCAAGTCTCCACCCCATTGACGTCAAT
GGGAGTTTGTTTTGGCACCAAAATCAACGGGACTTTCCAAAATGTCGTAATAACCCCGCCCCGTTGACGC
AAATGGGCGGTAGGCGTGTACGGTGGGAGGTCTATATAAGCAGAGCTCGTTTAGTGAACCGTCAGAATTA
ACCATGGACTACAAAGACCATGACGGTGATTATAAAGATCATGACATCGATTACAAGGATGACGATGACA
AGCTTGCGGCCGCGAATTCCGGCAGCATGGCGGCGGCGGCGGGCGCCCCTCCGCCGGGTCCCCCGCAACC
GCCTCCGCCGCCGCCGCCCGAGGAGTCGTCCGACAGCGAGCCCGAGGCGGAGCCCGGCTCCCCACAGAAG
CTCATCCGCAAGGTGTCCACGTCGGGTCAGATCCGACAGAAGACCATCATCAAAGAGGGGATGCTGACCA
AACAGAACAATTCATTCCAGCGATCAAAAAGGAGATACTTTAAGCTTCGAGGGCGAACGCTTTACTATGC
CAAAACGGCAAAGTCAATCATATTTGATGAGGTGGATCTGACAGATGCCAGCGTAGCTGAATCCAGTACC
AAAAACGTCAACAACAGTTTTACGGTCATAACTCCATGCAGGAAGCTCATCTTGTGTGCTGATAACAGAA
AAGAAATGGAAGATTGGATTGCAGCATTAAAGACTGTGCAGAACAGGGAGCACTTTGAGCCCACCCAGTA
CAGCATGGACCACTTCTCAGGGATGCACAATTGGTACGCCTGTTCCCACGCGAGGCCGACCTACTGCAAT
GTGTGCCGTGAGGCTCTGTCTGGGGTCACGTCGCACGGGCTGTCCTGCGAGGTGTGCAAATTTAAGGCCC
ACAAGCGCTGTGCTGTGCGTGCAACCAATAACTGCAAGTGGACCACACTGGCCTCGATCGGGAAGGACAT
CATTGAAGATGCAGATGGGATTGCAATGCCCCACCAGTGGTTGGAAGGAAACCTACCTGTGAGCGCCAAG
TGCACTGTGTGCGACAAGACCTGTGGCAGTGTGCTGCGCCTGCAGGACTGGCGCTGCCTCTGGTGCAAGG
CCATGGTTCACACATCGTGTAAAGAATCCTTGCTGACCAAGTGCCCACTTGGCCTGTGCAAAGTGTCAGT
CATCCCACCCACGGCTCTCAACAGCATCGACTCCGATGGGTTCTGGAAGGCCAGCTGTCCTCCTTCTTGC
ACAAGCCCACTGTTGGTCTTCGTCAATTCAAAAAGTGGGGACAACCAGGGTGTGAAGTTCCTCAGAAGAT
TCAAACAGCT
Features (pLannotate 1.2.2; 17 found; start..end, strand, type, name):
   2642..2660    -  misc_feature   MCS (fragment): pUC18/19 multiple cloning site
   2661..3283    +  polyA_signal   hGH poly(A) signal: human growth hormone polyadenylation signal
   3312..3641    +  promoter       SV40 promoter: SV40 enhancer and early promoter
   3680..3698    -  promoter       T7 promoter: promoter for bacteriophage T7 RNA polymerase
   3736..3752    -  protein_bind   lac operator: The lac repressor binds to the lac operator to inhibit transcription in E. coli. This inhibition can be relieved by adding lactose or isopropyl-β-D-thiogalactopyranoside (IPTG). lac repressor encoded by lacI
   3760..3790    -  promoter       lac promoter: promoter for the E. coli lac operon
   3805..3826    -  protein_bind   CAP binding site: CAP binding activates transcription in the presence of cAMP. E. coli catabolite activator protein
   3839..3931    -  CDS            lacI (fragment): lac repressor; lacI; The lac repressor binds to the lac operator to inhibit transcription in E. coli. This inhibition can be relieved by adding lactose or isopropyl-β-D-thiogalactopyranoside (IPTG).
   4114..4702    -  rep_origin     ori: high-copy-number ColE1/pMB1/pBR322/pUC origin of replication
   4873..5733    -  CDS            AmpR: β-lactamase; bla; confers resistance to ampicillin, carbenicillin, and related antibiotics
   5734..5838    -  promoter       AmpR promoter: bla
   5865..6293    +  rep_origin     f1 ori (sequence partly withheld): f1 bacteriophage origin of replication; arrow indicates direction of (+) strand synthesis
   6324..6478    -  CDS            lacZα (fragment): LacZα fragment of β-galactosidase; lacZ fragment
   6638..7017    +  enhancer       CMV enhancer: human cytomegalovirus immediate early enhancer
   7019..7218    +  promoter       CMV promoter: human cytomegalovirus (CMV) immediate early promoter
   7251..7316    +  CDS            3xFLAG: three tandem FLAG® epitope tags, followed by an enterokinase cleavage site
   7410..2608    +  CDS            DGKD (across the origin): DGKD_HUMAN - Also known as KIAA0145 From Homo sapiens (Human).
