[The description below was written by a language model from this plasmid's Addgene catalogue record and pLannotate feature annotations shown in this document.]
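Description:
3xFLAG-DGKδ2 is a mammalian expression plasmid built on the commercial p3xFLAG-CMV-7.1 backbone, carrying the human DGKD coding sequence for the δ2 isoform of diacylglycerol kinase delta. The roughly 3.6 kb insert was introduced by Gibson assembly, giving a total plasmid size of about 8.4 kb. In E. coli the plasmid is maintained at high copy through a ColE1/pUC-type origin and selected with ampicillin via the β-lactamase gene and its own promoter. An f1 phage origin is also present, which allows production of single-stranded DNA.

The expression cassette is driven by the human cytomegalovirus immediate-early enhancer and promoter. Immediately downstream lies the backbone-encoded 3xFLAG sequence, three tandem FLAG epitopes ending in an enterokinase cleavage site, followed by the DGKD open reading frame, which in this sequence record spans the numbering origin. The protein is therefore made with an N-terminal 3xFLAG tag that can be detected or captured with anti-FLAG antibodies and, in principle, removed by enterokinase digestion. Transcripts are terminated by the human growth hormone polyadenylation signal. The feature table also annotates an SV40 enhancer/early promoter region after the poly(A) signal, but no mammalian selection marker is annotated downstream of it, consistent with use mainly for transient expression. Small remnants of lac regulatory elements, lacI, lacZα, a T7 promoter and a polylinker fragment are backbone leftovers with no evident role in the design.

The record supports its use for expressing epitope-tagged DGKδ2 in mammalian cells. The associated publication concerns the functional interaction of this kinase with sphingomyelin synthase-related protein through their sterile alpha motif domains.
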