Addgene plasmid #226506: 3xFLAG-DGKδ2
Purpose: Express N-terminal three tandem FLAG epitope tags, followed by an enterokinase cleavage site and human DGKD gene
Depositing lab: Chiaki Murakami & Fumio Sakane. Depositing organization: Chiba University. Publication: Diacylglycerol kinase delta and sphingomyelin synthase-related protein functionally interact via their sterile alpha motif domains. Murakami C, Hoshino F, Sakai H, Hayashi Y, Yamashita A, Sakane F. J Biol Chem. 2020 Mar 6;295(10):2932-2947. doi: 10.1074/jbc.RA119.012369. Epub 2020 Jan 24. PubMed 31980461.
Backbone
  Vector backbone: p3xFLAG-CMV-7.1
  Backbone manufacturer: Sigma Aldrich
  Backbone size w/o insert (bp): 4717
  Total vector size (bp): 8374
  Vector type: Mammalian Expression
Growth in bacteria
  Bacterial resistance: Ampicillin, 100 μg/mL
  Growth temperature: 37°C
  Growth strain: DH5alpha
  Copy number: High Copy
Gene/Insert
  Gene/Insert name: DGKD (alt name: Diacylglycerol kinase delta 2)
  Species: H. sapiens (human)
  Insert size (bp): 3642
  GenBank ID: NM_152879.3
  Entrez Gene: DGKD (a.k.a. DGK-delta, DGKdelta, dgkd-2)
  Promoter: CMV
  Tag / fusion protein: Three tandem FLAG epitope tag (N terminal on backbone); enterokinase cleavage site (N terminal on backbone)
  Cloning method: Gibson Cloning
  Sequencing primers: 5′ CGCAAATGGGCGGTAGGCGTG
Terms and licenses: Academic/Nonprofit Terms; Industry Terms: Not Available to Industry
How to cite: 3xFLAG-DGKδ2 was a gift from Chiaki Murakami & Fumio Sakane (Addgene plasmid # 226506 ; http://n2t.net/addgene:226506 ; RRID:Addgene_226506)
